Addgene plasmid #222588: pSF522
Purpose: BB3 ZWF1 tet-on overexpression cassette with homologous flanks for integration at pyrG locus
Depositing lab: Matthias Steiger. Depositing organization: Technische Universitaet Wien. Publication: Regulation of the Glucose-6-phosphate dehydrogenase encoding gene gsdA and its impact on growth and citric acid production in Aspergillus niger. Matthias Steiger. PLOS One 10.1371/journal.pone.0321363.
Backbone
  Vector backbone: pMST635_BB3_L_AC_hyg_KanOri_pyrG5
  Backbone manufacturer: Michael Sauer (Sarkari et al. 2017) Addgene #90280
  Total vector size (bp): 14787
  Vector type: Bacterial Expression ; A. niger
  Selectable markers: Hygromycin
Growth in bacteria
  Bacterial resistance: Kanamycin, 50 μg/mL
  Growth temperature: 37°C
  Growth strain: DH5alpha
  Copy number: High Copy
Gene/Insert
  Gene/Insert name: ZWF1
  Species: Pichia Pastoris
  Insert size (bp): 1516
  Mutation: Internal BsaI and BpiI sites removed from insert
  Promoter: tet-on
  Cloning method: Golden Gate
  Sequencing primers: 5′ CATGAATCATGCGGCCGCGCGTATCACGAGGCCCTTTCGACTTCACTCGAGTTTACCA
Terms and licenses: Academic/Nonprofit Terms; Industry Terms: Not Available to Industry
How to cite: pSF522 was a gift from Matthias Steiger (Addgene plasmid # 222588 ; http://n2t.net/addgene:222588 ; RRID:Addgene_222588)
