[The description below was written by a language model from this plasmid's Addgene catalogue record and pLannotate feature annotations shown in this document.]
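Description:
pSF522 is a Golden Gate-assembled level-3 ("BB3") plasmid of about 14.8 kb for engineering Aspergillus niger, built on the pMST635_BB3_L_AC_hyg_KanOri_pyrG5 backbone. It is propagated in E. coli as a high-copy plasmid through a ColE1/pUC-type origin and a kanamycin resistance gene (aph(3')-Ia) driven by the cat promoter and insulated by short bacterial terminators. For the fungal host it carries the hph hygromycin phosphotransferase gene as the selectable marker. The catalogue entry states that the cassette is flanked by homologous sequences for integration at the pyrG locus. Consistent with this, the annotation detects a fragment of an orotidine-5'-phosphate decarboxylase coding sequence, labelled by similarity to yeast URA3. The feature table also reports a large fragment matching the Aspergillus nidulans AMA1 replication element. The record does not explain its role.

The payload is a doxycycline-inducible (Tet-on) overexpression system in two linked units. A fragment of the A. nidulans gpdA promoter with its intron constitutively drives rtTA-Advanced, the reverse tetracycline transactivator. Downstream, a tetracycline response element with seven tetO copies, followed by a second gpdA intron, controls the ZWF1 open reading frame, which ends at the A. nidulans trpC terminator. ZWF1 encodes glucose-6-phosphate dehydrogenase, the rate-limiting, NADPH-generating enzyme of the oxidative pentose phosphate pathway. The catalogue lists its source as Pichia pastoris (the annotation tool names it by homology to the S. cerevisiae protein), and internal BsaI and BpiI sites were removed to permit Golden Gate cloning. Adding tetracycline or doxycycline lets rtTA bind the response element and switch on ZWF1. This allows titratable expression of the enzyme, in the context of work on glucose-6-phosphate dehydrogenase regulation and its effects on growth and citric acid production in A. niger.
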