Features (pLannotate 1.2.2; 17 found; start..end, strand, type, name):
     63..570     +  promoter       gpdA promoter (fragment): gpdA; promoter from the Aspergillus nidulans glyceraldehyde-3-phosphate dehydrogenase gene (Punt et al., 1990)
    619..734     +  intron         gpdA intron: gpdA; intron from the Aspergillus nidulans glyceraldehyde-3-phosphate dehydrogenase gene (Punt et al., 1990)
    752..1498    +  CDS            rtTA-Advanced: improved tetracycline-controlled transactivator In the Tet-On® system, rtTA-Advanced binds to the Tet-responsive element and stimulates transcription only in the presence of tetracycline or doxycycline.
   1846..2116    +  protein_bind   tetracycline response element: contains seven copies of the tetracycline operator tetO tetracycline repressor TetR
   2186..2301    +  intron         gpdA intron: gpdA; intron from the Aspergillus nidulans glyceraldehyde-3-phosphate dehydrogenase gene (Punt et al., 1990)
   2339..3817    +  CDS            ZWF1: G6PD_YEAST - Also known as MET19. Experimental evidence at protein level: Swiss-Prot protein existence level 1. Catalyzes the rate-limiting step of the oxidative pentose- phosphate pathway, which represents a route for the dissimilation of carbohydrates besides glycolysis. The main function of this enzyme is to provide reducing power (NADPH) and pentose phosphates for fatty acid and nucleic acid synthesis (By similarity). From Saccharomyces cerevisiae (strain ATCC 204508 / S288c) (Baker's yeast).
   3840..4613    +  terminator     trpC terminator: trpC; transcription terminator from the Aspergillus nidulans trpC gene (Punt et al., 1987)
   5958..6602    +  CDS            URA3 (fragment): PYRF_YEAST - Experimental evidence at protein level: Swiss-Prot protein existence level 1. From Saccharomyces cerevisiae (strain ATCC 204508 / S288c) (Baker's yeast).
   6687..9502    -  rep_origin     AMA1 (fragment): replication origin from Aspergillus nidulans (Aleksenko and Clutterbuck, 1996)
  10253..11275   +  CDS            hph: KHYB_ECOLX - Experimental evidence at protein level: Swiss-Prot protein existence level 1. The aminoglycoside phosphotransferases achieve inactivation of their antibiotic substrates by phosphorylation. Only phosphorylates hygromycin and closely related compounds such as demethyl analogs and destomycin. From Escherichia coli.
  12005..12036   +  terminator     tonB terminator: bidirectional E. coli tonB-P14 transcription terminator
  12037..12139   +  promoter       cat promoter: promoter of the E. coli cat gene encoding chloramphenicol acetyltransferase
  12140..12955   +  CDS            KanR: aminoglycoside phosphotransferase; aph(3')-Ia; confers resistance to kanamycin in bacteria or G418 (Geneticin®) in eukaryotes
  12979..13006   +  terminator     T7Te terminator: phage T7 early transcription terminator
  13018..13605   -  rep_origin     ori: high-copy-number ColE1/pMB1/pBR322/pUC origin of replication
  13627..13646   -  terminator     T3Te terminator (fragment): phage T3 early transcription terminator
  13645..13662   -  CDS            lacZα (fragment): LacZα fragment of β-galactosidase; lacZ fragment
>Addgene plasmid #222588 | pSF522 | addgene full sequence | sequence record 450454 | Addgene NGS Result
GGAGCGCAAAAAACCCCGCCCCTGACAGGGCGGGGTTTTTTCGCGATCGGAGTCGATAAGCTTCGGAGAA
TATGGAGCTTCATCGAATCACCGGCAGTAAGCGAAGGAGAATGTGAAGCCAGGGGTGTATAGCCGTCGGC
GAAATAGCATGCCATTAACCTAGGTACAGAAGTCCAATTGCTTCCGATCTGGTAAAAGATTCACGAGATA
GTACCTTCTCCGAAGTAGGTAGAGCGAGTACCCGGCGCGTAAGCTCCCTAATTGGCCCATCCGGCATCTG
TAGGGCGTCCAAATATCGTGCCTCTCCTGCTTTGCCCGGTGTATGAAACCGGAAAGGCCGCTCAGGAGCT
GGCCAGCGGCGCAGACCGGGAACACAAGCTGGCAGTCGACCCATCCGGTGCTCTGCACTCGACCTGCTGA
GGTCCCTCAGTCCCTGGTAGGCAGCTTTGCCCCGTCTGTCCGCCCGGTGTGTCGGCGGGGTTGACAAGGT
CGTTGCGTCAGTCCAACATTTGTTGCCATATTTTCCTGCTCTCCCCACCAGCTGCTCTTTTCTTTTCTCT
TTCTTTTCCCATCTTCAGTATATTCATCTTCCCATCCAAGAACCTTTATTTCCCCTAAGTAAGTACTTTG
CTACATCCATACTCCATCCTTCCCATCCCTTATTCCTTTGAACCTTTCAGTTCGAGCTTTCCCACTTCAT
CGCAGCTTGACTAACAGCTACCCCGCTTGAGCAGACATCACCGAATTCACCATGTCTAGACTGGACAAGA
GCAAAGTCATAAACGGCGCTCTGGAATTACTCAATGGAGTCGGTATCGAAGGCCTGACGACAAGGAAACT
CGCTCAAAAGCTGGGAGTTGAGCAGCCTACCCTGTACTGGCACGTGAAGAACAAGCGGGCCCTGCTCGAT
GCCCTGCCAATCGAGATGCTGGACAGGCATCATACCCACTTCTGCCCCCTGGAAGGCGAGTCATGGCAAG
ACTTTCTGCGGAACAACGCCAAGTCATTCCGCTGTGCTCTCCTCTCACATCGCGACGGGGCTAAAGTGCA
TCTCGGCACCCGCCCAACAGAGAAACAGTACGAAACCCTGGAAAATCAGCTCGCGTTCCTGTGTCAGCAA
GGCTTCTCCCTGGAGAACGCACTGTACGCTCTGTCCGCCGTGGGCCACTTTACACTGGGCTGCGTATTGG
AGGAACAGGAGCATCAAGTAGCAAAAGAGGAAAGAGAGACACCTACCACCGATTCTATGCCCCCACTTCT
GAGACAAGCAATTGAGCTGTTCGACCGGCAGGGAGCCGAACCTGCCTTCCTTTTCGGCCTGGAACTAATC
ATATGTGGCCTGGAGAAACAGCTAAAGTGCGAAAGCGGCGGGCCGGCCGACGCCCTTGACGATTTTGACT
TAGACATGCTCCCAGCCGATGCCCTTGACGACTTTGACCTTGATATGCTGCCTGCTGACGCTCTTGACGA
TTTTGACCTTGACATGCTCCCCGGGTAACTAAGTAAGGATCCACTAGTACAGCAGAAGAATCTCTCTCCG
CTGTTGCTTCAGTGTCTGCCATGCATTAACTTCATCCTACTGTCCTACCCGCAGTACCCATTCACATTTG
CGGCAGATACCAGGTTGTTTTCTATTCCCTCGGTTCTTCAGTTCTTCAGATATTACATTACTCGAGAAAT
TGGCGGCGATGCAGGAGTTTGGTTGGTTTTAATTGTTTCAGTCTCCTTGACCTGATTTGTATGACATGCA
ATGTTTCGACGGATGACTATCTCGGTGAATATACGTCATGAATCATGCGGCCGCGCGTATCACGAGGCCC
TTTCGACTTCACTCGAGTTTACCACTCCCTATCAGTGATAGAGAAAAGTGAAAGTCGAGTTTACCACTCC
CTATCAGTGATAGAGAAAAGTGAAAGTCGAGTTTACCACTCCCTATCAGTGATAGAGAAAAGTGAAAGTC
GAGTTTACCACTCCCTATCAGTGATAGAGAAAAGTGAAAGTCGAGTTTACCACTCCCTATCAGTGATAGA
GAAAAGTGAAAGTCGAGTTTACCACTCCCTATCAGTGATAGAGAAAAGTGAAAGTCGAGTTTACCACTCC
CTATCAGTGATAGAGAAAAGTGAAAGTCGAGCTCCCCATCTTCAGTATATTCATCTTCCCATCCAAGAAC
CTTTATTTCCCCTAAGTAAGTACTTTGCTACATCCATACTCCATCCTTCCCATCCCTTATTCCTTTGAAC
CTTTCAGTTCGAGCTTTCCCACTTCATCGCAGCTTGACTAACAGCTACCCCGCTTGAGCAGACATCACCG
TTTAAACACCATGACCGATACGAAAGCCGTAGAATTTGTGGGCCACACAGCCATTGTAGTCTTTGGAGCT
TCAGGGGACCTGGCTAAGAAGAAAACTTTCCCTGCCCTCTTCGGACTTTACCGTGAGGGATACCTGTCCA
ACAAGGTGAAGATTATTGGCTATGCTAGATCAAAGCTGGATGACAAGGAGTTCAAGGATAGAATTGTGGG
CTATTTCAAGACAAAGAACAAGGGCGACGAGGACAAAGTTCAAGAATTCTTAAAGTTGTGCTCATATATT
TCAGCTCCTTATGACAAACCAGATGGGTATGAAAAGTTGAATGAAACTATTAACGAATTCGAAAAGGAAA
ACAACGTCGAACAGTCTCACAGGTTGTTCTACTTAGCTTTGCCCCCTTCTGTTTTCATACCTGTTGCTAC
GGAGGTCAAGAAGTATGTTCATCCAGGTTCTAAAGGGATTGCTCGGATTATCGTGGAAAAACCTTTCGGG
CACGACTTGCAGTCAGCAGAAGAGCTTTTGAATGCTTTGAAGCCGATCTGGAAAGAAGAGGAATTGTTTA
GAATCGACCACTATCTAGGTAAGGAGATGGTTAAGAATTTGTTGGCCTTCCGTTTTGGAAACGCATTCAT
CAATGCTTCTTGGGACAACAGACATATCAGCTGTATCCAAATCTCGTTCAAGGAGCCTTTTGGAACAGAA
GGTCGTGGTGGCTATTTTGACTCAATTGGTATAATAAGAGACGTCATTCAGAACCACTTGCTTCAAGTGT
TAACCCTCTTAACCATGGAAAGACCCGTCTCTAATGACCCTGAGGCTGTTAGAGATGAAAAGGTTCGCAT
TCTGAAGTCAATTTCTGAGCTAGATTTGAACGACGTTTTGGTGGGTCAATACGGCAAATCTGAGGATGGA
AAGAAGCCAGCTTATGTGGATGATGAAACTGTTAAGCCAGGTTCTAAATGTGTCACATTTGCAGCCATTG
GCTTGCACATCAACACAGAAAGGTGGGAAGGTGTCCCAATCATTTTAAGAGCTGGTAAGGCTTTGAACGA
AGGTAAAGTTGAGATTAGAGTGCAATACAAACAGTCTACTGGATTTCTCAATGATATTCAGCGAAATGAA
TTGGTCATCCGTGTGCAGCCTAACGAAGCCATGTACATGAAACTGAACTCCAAAGTCCCAGGTGTTTCCC
AAAAGACTACTGTCACTGAGCTAGACCTCACTTACAAAGACCGTTACGAAAACTTTTACATTCCAGAGGC
ATATGAATCACTTATCAGAGATGCTATGAAGGGAGATCACTCTAATTTTGTCAGAGATGACGAGTTGATA
CAAAGTTGGAAGATTTTCACTCCTTTACTGTATCACTTGGAGGGCCCTGATGCACCGGCTCCAGAAATCT
ATCCCTACGGATCCAGAGGTCCAGCTTCATTGACCAAATTCTTGCAAGATCATGATTACTTCTTTGAATC
ACGCGACAATTACCAATGGCCAGTGACAAGACCCGATGTGCTGCACAAGATGTAAGCTTGATCCACTTAA
CGTTACTGAAATCATCAAACAGCTTGACGAATCTGGATATAAGATCGTTGGTGTCGATGTCAGCTCCGGA
GTTGAGACAAATGGTGTTCAGGATCTCGATAAGATACGTTCATTTGTCCAAGCAGCAAAGAGTGCCTTCT
AGTGATTTAATAGCTCCATGTCAACAAGAATAAAACGCGTTTCGGGTTTACCTCTTCCAGATACAGCTCA
TCTGCAATGCATTAATGCATTGGACCTCGCAACCCTAGTACGCCCTTCAGGCTCCGGCGAAGCAGAAGAA
TAGCTTAGCAGAGTCTATTTTCATTTTCGGGAGACGAGATCAAGCAGATCAACGGTCGTCAAGAGTCCTA
CGAGACTGAGGAATCCGCTCTTGGCTCCACGCGACTATATATTTGTCTCTAATTGTACTTTGACATGCTC
CTCTTCTTTACTCTGATAGCTTGACTATGAAAATTCCGTCACCAGCCCCTGGGTTCGCAAAGATAATTGC
ACTGTTTCTTCCTTGAACTCTCAAGCCTACAGGACACACATTCATCGTAGGTATAAACCTCGAAAATCAT
TCCTACTAAGATGGGTATACAATAGTAACCATGCATGGTTGCCTAGTGAATGCTCCGTAACACCCAATAC
GCCGGCCGAAACTTTTTTACAACTCTCCTATGAGTCGTTTACCCAGAATGCACAGGTACACTTGTTTAGA
GGTAATCCTTCTTTCTAGAAGTCCTCGTGTACTGTGTAAGCGCCCACTCCACATCTCCACTCGCTCCGGG
GAGACGGGCACAAGGTTCATGAACCGAAGAGGATGGGAACCCCGACCATGGCCTGCGGCCGCAGCTATCA
GTCCTCTCAGCTGACGCCCCTCACGAACCCTCGCACTCTCCCGAAATGCTCTTCGGTGTCCATGGCGCAT
CATCTCAGCAGCATCCCATGTCAAACCATGGCTTTGGGCCCACGGACTCTGTGGCCCTGCCGCAACATCA
CCATCACCATCGACTCCCGCCCCATGCAGCGCTGCGCGCCCCAGGGCGTCATGGAGTGAATGTGGAATCT
CCTCCTTTGCCCTCGGGCCCGCCGAGTGTGGTGGGCCAGCCTGGAATGCCTGATCCAGCCCCCAGGCCTC
GAGGACCAAAACTGAAGTTTACTCCCGAAGAGGACGCTCTACTGGTGGAGTTGAAGGAAAACAAGAACTT
GACGTGGAAGCAAATTGCAGACTTCTTCCCGGGCCGAACGAGCGGTACCTTGCAAGTCCGATACTGCACC
AAGCTGAAGGCTAAGGATGTAGCTTGGAGTGACGAAATGGTTCGATTTGCTCCTGATGTATTTCTACGCC
TGTCTCACACATGCTAATGAAGGGAATAGGTACAAAGGCTGCAGCGGGCAATGCACGAGTACGAGAACGA
TCGGTGGCGCATCATTGCAGGGAAGGTTGGAAATGGCTTCACCCCAGCTGCTTGCCGCGAGAAAGCCATG
CAGCTCCATGAGTAAAAGCGTTGGGGAATTTTCATATTTATATCTACTGTCGCCAGATTCGGCCCTGCTT
GGACCCTCTGATCTCCTTACTCTCCATATTGGTTCAAATGTCGGGTCACCGATAGGGCTGGTGGTGCAGG
CTTGTTGTAGGCACGGGAGGATGATCAGCATAACTCTGAGTCACTATAGGGACGGGTTGATGTAAGGTAT
TAAGTGATGTATGATAATTCATTTTAGCCCGGGGGAACATATGGCGCCGGCATTTGTTCGTTCGCAATGA
ACCGACACTAGCGTCCGCTCTCGCAGTTTAGCACCGGCTGATCCCGGGCTGAACGCGGCCATTGCTCGGC
CGGGGCATGTGTTCCTTATCTACGGCAGACCGCAGATGACCACTGGAGCAGATTATAGACCCTAAGCCCT
AAGCCGGACACCCAATCGAGTAGGTCTGCGGACCAGGTCACTGCGGGCAGCCGGAGAAGCTCCGCAACCA
ATCAATCCCCGGCGCTGACTAAGGGCAGGCGACCACGGGCCGAAGCGGCTTCAAACTCACCTCAACCTCC
AAACTCCCTCATCTCCAAACGTCCTTGCCTTGTCTGCCGTCATTGCAACCCACCCACCAGGACACATGAG
CAGCAAGTCCCAGCTCACCTACACTGCCCGTGCCAGCAAGCATCCCAATGCTCTGGCGAAGAGGCTGTTC
GAGATTGCCGAGGCCAAGAAAACCAATGTGACTGTCTCGGCTGACGTTACCACCACTAAGGAGCTACTAG
ATCTTGCTGACCGTCTCGGTCCCTACATTGCCGTGATCAAAACCCACATCGATATCCTCTCTGATTTCAG
CAACGAGACTATTGAGGGACTTAAGGCTCTCGCGCAGAAGCACAACTTTCTCATCTTCGAGGACCGCAAG
TTCATTGACATCGGCAACACGGTCCAGAAGCAATACCACGGCGGTACCCTCCGTATCTCGGAATGGGCCC
ACATCATCAACTGCAGCATTCTCCCTGGTGAGGGTATCGTCGAGGCTCTCGCTCAGACGGCGTCTGCACC
GGACTTCGCCTACGGCCCCGAACGCGGTCTGTTGATCTTGGCAGAGATGACCTCTAAGGGCTCCTTGGCT
ACCGGCCAGTACACTACTTCCTCGGTCGATTATGCCCGGAAATACAAGAACTTCGTTATGGGATTCGTGT
CGACGCGCGCGTTGGGTGAGGTGCAGTCGGAAGTCAGCTCTCCTTCGGATGAGGAGGACTTTGTGGTTTT
CACGACTGGTGTGAACATTAACCTCCAAGTCGCAATTGACCTACGCTTATGCTGCAGACGCGTTACGTAT
CGGATCCAGAATTCGTGATATCTGAATTCGTCGACAAGCTTATTTTTTGTATACTGTTTTGTGATAGCAC
GAAGTTTTTCCACGGTATCTTGTTAAAAATATATATTTGTGGCGGGCTTACCTACATCAAATTAATAAGA
GACTAATTATAAACTAAACACACAAGCAAGCTACTTTAGGGTAAAAGTTTATAAATGCTTTTGACGTATA
AACGTTGCTTGTATTTATTATTACAATTAAAGGTGGATAGAAAACCTAGAGACTAGTTAGAAACTAATCT
CAGGTTTGCGTTAAACTAAATCAGAGCCCGAGAGGTTAACAGAACCTAGAAGGGGACTAGATATCCGGGT
AGGGAAACAAAAAAAAAAAACAAGACAGCCACATATTAGGGAGACTAGTTAGAAGCTAGTTCCAGGACTA
GGAAAATAAAAGACAATGATACCACAGTCTAGTTGACAACTAGATAGATTCTAGATTGAGGCCAAAGTCT
CTGAGATCCAGGTTAGTTGCAACTAATACTAGTTAGTATCTAGTCTCCTATAACTCTGAAGCTAGAATAA
CTTACTACTATTATCCTCACCACTGTTCAGCTGCGCAAACGGAGTGATTGCAAGGTGTTCAGAGACTAGT
TATTGACTAGTCAGTGACTAGCAATAACTAACAAGGTATTAACCTACCATGTCTGCCATCACCCTGCACT
TCCTCGGGCTCAGCAGCCTTTTCCTCCTCATTTTCATGCTCATTTTCCTTGTTTAAGACTGTGACTAGTC
AAAGACTAGTCCAGAACCACAAAGGAGAAATGTCTTACCACTTTCTTCATTGCTTGTCTCTTTTGCATTA
TCCATGTCTGCAACTAGTTAGAGTCTAGTTAGTGACTAGTCCGACGAGGACTTGCTTGTCTCCGGATTGT
TGGAGGAACTCTCCAGGGCCTCAAGATCCACAACAGAGCCTTCTAGATGACTGGTCAATAACTAGTTGGT
CTTTGTCTGAGTCTGACTTACGAGGTTGCATACTCGCTCCCTTTGCCTCGTCAATCGATGAGAAAAAGCG
CCAAAACTCGCAATATGGCTTTGAACCACACGGTGCTGAGACTAGTTAGAATCTAGTCCCAAACTAGCTT
GGATAGCTTACCTTTGCCCTTTGCGTTGCGACAGGTCTTGCAGGGTATGGTTCCTTTCTCACCAGCTGAT
TTAGCTGCCTTGCTACCCTCACGGCGGATCTGCATAAAGAGTGGCTAGAGGTTATAAATTAGCACTGATC
CTAGGTACGGGGCTGAATGTAACTTGCCTTTCCTTTCTCATCGCGCGGCAAGACAGGCTTGCTCAAATTC
CTACCAGTCACAGGGGTATGCACGGCGTACGGACCACTTGAACTAGTCACAGATTAGTTAGCAACTAGTC
TGCATTGAATGGCTGTACTTACGGGCCCTCGCCATTGTCCTGATCATTTCCAGCTTCACCCTCGTTGCTG
CAAAGTAGTTAGTGACTAGTCAAGGACTAGTTGAAATGGGAGAAGAAACTCACGAATTCTCGACACCCTT
AGTATTGTGGTCCTTGGACTTGGTGCTGCTATATATTAGCTAATACACTAGTTAGACTCACAGAAACTTA
CGCAGCTCGCTTGCGCTTCTTGGTAGGAGTCGGGGTTGGGAGAACAGTGCCTTCAAACAAGCCTTCATAC
CATGCTACTTGACTAGTCAGGGACTAGTCACCAAGTAATCTAGATAGGACTTGCCTTTGGCCTCCATCAG
TTCCTTCATAGTGGGAGGTCCATTGTGCAATGTAAACTCCATGCCGTGGGAGTTCTTGTCCTTCAAGTGC
TTGACCAATATGTTTCTGTTGGCAGAGGGAACCTGTCAACTAGTTAATAACTAGTCAGAAACTAGTATAG
CAGTAGACTCACTGTACGCTTGAGGCATCCCTTCACTCGGCAGTAGACTTCATATGGATGGATATCAGGC
ACGCCATTGTCGTCCTGTGGACTAGTCAGTAACTAGGCTTAAAGCTAGTCGGGTCGGCTTACTATCTTGA
AATCCGGCAGCGTAAGCTCCCCGTCCTTAACTGCCTCGAGATAGTGACAGTACTCTGGGGACTTTCGGAG
ATCGTTATCGCGAATGCTCGGCATACTAATCGTTGACTAGTCTTGGACTAGTCCCGAGCAAAAAGGATTG
GAGGAGGAGGAGGAAGGTGAGAGTGAGACAAAGAGCGAAATAAGAGCTTCAAAGGCTATCTCTAAGCAGT
ATGAAGGTTAAGTATCTAGTTCTTGACTAGATTTAAAAGAGATTTCGACTAGTTATGTACCTGGAGTTTG
GATATAGGAATGTGTTGTGGTAACGAAATGTAAGGGGGAGGAAAGAAAAAGTCGGTCAAGAGGTAACTCT
AAGTCGGCCATTCCTTTTTGGGAGGCGCTAACCATAAACGGCATGGTCGACTTAGAGTTAGCTCAGGGAA
TTTAGGGAGTTATCTGCGACCACCGAGGAACGGCGGAATGCCAAAGAATCCCGATGGAGCTCTAGCTGGC
GGTTGACAACCCCACCTTTTGGCGTTTCTGCGGCGTTGCAGGCGGGACTGGATACTTCGTAGAACCAGAA
AGGCAAGGCAGAACGCGCTCAGCAAGAGTGTTGGAAGTGATAGCATGATGTGCCTTGTTAACTAGGTCAA
AATCTGCAGTATGCTTGATGTTATCCAAAGTGTGAGAGAGGAAGGTCCAAACATACACGATTGGGAGAGG
GCCTAGGTATAAGAGTTTTTGAGTAGAACGCATGTGAGCCCAGCCATCTCGAGGAGATTAAACACGGGCC
GGCATTTGATGGCTATGTTAGTACCCCAATGGAAAGCCTGAGAGTCCAGTGGCGCTAATTCATGAATAAC
GGTGAGACTAGCGGCCGGTCCCCTTATCCCAGCTGTTCCACGTTGGCCTGCCCCTCAGTTAGCGCTCAAC
TCAATGCCCCTCACTGGCGAGGCGAGGGCAAGGATGGAGGGGCAGCATCGCCTGAGTTGGAGCAAAGCGG
CCGCCATGGGAGCAGCGAACCAACGGAGGGATGCCGTGCTTTGTCGTGGCTGCTGTGGCCAATCCGGGCC
CTTGGTTGGCTCACAGAGCGTTGCTGTGAGTCCATGAGCTATTATTGCTAGGTACAGTATAGAGAGAGGA
GAGAGAGAGAGAGAGAGAGAGGGGAAAAAAGGTGAGGTTGAAGTGAGAAAAAAAAAAAAAAAAATCCAAC
CACTGACGGCTGCCGGCTCTGCCACCCCCCTCCCTCCACCCCAGACCACCTGCACACTCAGCGCGCAGCA
TCACCTAATCTTGGCTCGCCTTCCCGCAGCTCAGGTTGTTTTTTTTTTCTCTCTCCCTCGTCGAAGCCGC
CCTTGTTCCCTTATTTATTTCCCTCTCCATCCTTGTCTGCCTTTGGTCCATCTGCCCCTTTGTCTGCATC
TCTTTTGCACGCATCGCCTTATCGTCGTCTCTTTTTTCACTCACGGGAGCTTGACGATGACCTGACTCGT
GAGCCTCACCTGCTGATTTCTCTCCCCCCCTCCCGACCGGCTTGACTTTTGTTTCTCCTCCAGTACCTTA
TCGCGAAGCCGGAAGAACCTCTTAACCTCTAGATGAAAAAGCCTGAACTCACCGCGACGTCTGTCGAGAA
GTTCCTGATCGAAAAGTTCGACAGCGTCTCCGACCTGATGCAGCTCTCGGAGGGCGAAGAATCTCGTGCT
TTCAGCTTCGATGTAGGAGGGCGTGGATATGTCCTGCGGGTAAATAGCTGCGCCGATGGTTTCTACAAAG
ATCGTTATGTTTATCGGCACTTTGCATCGGCCGCGCTCCCGATTCCGGAAGTGCTTGACATTGGGGAATT
CAGCGAGAGCCTGACCTATTGCATCTCCCGCCGTGCACAGGGTGTCACGTTGCAAGACCTGCCTGAAACC
GAACTGCCCGCTGTTCTGCAGCCGGTCGCGGAGGCCATGGATGCGATCGCTGCGGCCGATCTCAGCCAGA
CGAGCGGGTTCGGCCCATTCGGACCGCAAGGAATCGGTCAATACACTACATGGCGTGATTTCATATGCGC
GATTGCTGATCCCCATGTGTATCACTGGCAAACTGTGATGGACGACACCGTCAGTGCGTCCGTCGCGCAG
GCTCTCGATGAGCTGATGCTTTGGGCCGAGGACTGCCCCGAAGTCCGGCACCTCGTGCACGCGGATTTCG
GCTCCAACAATGTCCTGACGGACAATGGCCGCATAACAGCGGTCATTGACTGGAGCGAGGCGATGTTCGG
GGATTCCCAATACGAGGTCGCCAACATCTTCTTCTGGAGGCCGTGGTTGGCTTGTATGGAGCAGCAGACG
CGCTACTTCGAGCGGAGGCACCCGGAGCTTGCAGGATCGCCGCGGCTCCGGGCGTATATGCTCCGCATTG
GTCTTGACCAACTCTATCAGAGCTTGGTTGACGGCAATTTCGATGATGCAGCTTGGGCGCAGGGTCGATG
CGACGCAATCGTCCGATCCGGAGCCGGGACTGTCGGGCGTACACAAATCGCCCGCAGAAGCGCGGCCGTC
TGGACCGATGGCTGTGTAGAAGTACTCGCCGATAGTGGAAACCGACGCCCCAGCACTCGTCCGAGGGCAA
AGGAATAGATGCATGGCTTTCGTGACCGGGCTTCAAACAATGATGTGCGATGGTGTGGTTCCCGGTTGGC
GGAGTCTTTGTCTACTTTGGTTGTCTGTCGCAGGTCGGTAGACCGCAAATGAGCAACTGATGGATTGTTG
CCAGCGATACTATAATTCACATGGATGGTCTTTGTCGATCAGTAGCTAGTGAGAGAGAGAGAACATCTAT
CCACAATGTCGAGTGTCTATTAGACATACTCCGAGAATAAAGTCAACTGTGTCTGTGATCTAAAGATCGA
TTCGGCAGTCGAGTAGCGTATAACAACTCCGAGTACCAGCGAAAGCACGTCGTGACAGGAGCAGGGCTTT
GCCAACTGCGCAACCTTGCTTGAATGAGGATACACGGGGTGCAACATGGCTGTACTGATCCATCGCAACC
AAAATTTCTGTTTATAGATCAAGCTGGTAGATTCCAATTACTCCACCTCTTGCGCTTCTCCATGACATGT
AAGTGCACGTGGAAACCATACCCAAATTGCCTACAGCTGCGGAGCATGAGCCTATGGCGATCAGTCTGGT
CATGTTAACCAGCCTGTGCTCTGACGTTAATGCAGAATAGCTTCGCGTGATCTTACGGCATTATACGTAT
GATCGGTCCACGATCAGCTAGATTATCTAGTCAGCTTGATGTCATAGCTGTTTCCTGAGGCTCAATACTG
ACCATTTAAATCATACCTGACCTCCATAGCAGAAAGTCAAAAGCCTCCGACCGGAGGCTTTTGACTTGAT
CGGCACGTAAGAGGTTCCAACTTTCACCATAATGAAATAAGATCACTACCGGGCGTATTTTTTGAGTTAT
CGAGATTTTCAGGAGCTAAGGAAGCTAAAATGAGCCATATTCAACGGGAAACGTCTTGCTTGAAGCCGCG
ATTAAATTCCAACATGGATGCTGATTTATATGGGTATAAATGGGCTCGCGATAATGTCGGGCAATCAGGT
GCGACAATCTATCGATTGTATGGGAAGCCCGATGCGCCAGAGTTGTTTCTGAAACATGGCAAAGGTAGCG
TTGCCAATGATGTTACAGATGAGATGGTCAGGCTAAACTGGCTGACGGAATTTATGCCTCTTCCGACCAT
CAAGCATTTTATCCGTACTCCTGATGATGCATGGTTACTCACCACTGCGATCCCAGGGAAAACAGCATTC
CAGGTATTAGAAGAATATCCTGATTCAGGTGAAAATATTGTTGATGCGCTGGCAGTGTTCCTGCGCCGGT
TGCATTCGATTCCTGTTTGTAATTGTCCTTTTAACGGCGATCGCGTATTTCGTCTCGCTCAGGCGCAATC
ACGAATGAATAACGGTTTGGTTGGTGCGAGTGATTTTGATGACGAGCGTAATGGCTGGCCTGTTGAACAA
GTCTGGAAAGAAATGCATAAACTCTTGCCATTCTCACCGGATTCAGTCGTCACTCATGGTGATTTCTCAC
TTGATAACCTTATTTTTGACGAGGGGAAATTAATAGGTTGTATTGATGTTGGACGAGTCGGAATCGCAGA
CCGATACCAGGATCTTGCCATCCTATGGAACTGCCTCGGTGAGTTTTCTCCTTCATTACAGAAACGGCTT
TTTCAAAAATATGGTATTGATAATCCTGATATGAATAAATTGCAGTTTCACTTGATGCTCGATGAGTTTT
TCTAATGAGGACCTAAATGTAATCACCTGGCTCACCTTCGGGTGGGCCTTTCTGCGTTGCTGGCGTTTTT
CCATAGGCTCCGCCCCCCTGACGAGCATCACAAAAATCGATGCTCAAGTCAGAGGTGGCGAAACCCGACA
GGACTATAAAGATACCAGGCGTTTCCCCCTGGAAGCTCCCTCGTGCGCTCTCCTGTTCCGACCCTGCCGC
TTACCGGATACCTGTCCGCCTTTCTCCCTTCGGGAAGCGTGGCGCTTTCTCATAGCTCACGCTGTAGGTA
TCTCAGTTCGGTGTAGGTCGTTCGCTCCAAGCTGGGCTGTGTGCACGAACCCCCCGTTCAGCCCGACCGC
TGCGCCTTATCCGGTAACTATCGTCTTGAGTCCAACCCGGTAAGACACGACTTATCGCCACTGGCAGCAG
CCACTGGTAACAGGATTAGCAGAGCGAGGTATGTAGGCGGTGCTACAGAGTTCTTGAAGTGGTGGCCTAA
CTACGGCTACACTAGAAGAACAGTATTTGGTATCTGCGCTCTGCTGAAGCCAGTTACCTCGGAAAAAGAG
TTGGTAGCTCTTGATCCGGCAAACAAACCACCGCTGGTAGCGGTGGTTTTTTTGTTTGCAAGCAGCAGAT
TACGCGCAGAAAAAAAGGATCTCAAGAAGATCCTTTGATTTTCTACCGAAGAAAGGCCCACCCGTGTAAA
ACGACGGCCAGTTTATCTAGTCAGCTTGATTCTAGCTGATCGTGGACCGGAAGGTGAGCCAGTGAGTTGA
TTGCAGTCCAGTTACGCTGGAGTCTGAGGCTCGTCCTGAATGATATGCGGCCCGCTGTAGGTCAATTGCG
ACTTGGAGGAAGGGATCCGCCAAGGATGCTCTGGATCCGCATCCGGCCGCTCTTGCGCCCCATCAATCGC
CCGACTATAAATCGAACTACTTTCGGCATCTTCTAGACTTCCTAATACCGCCTAGTCATAGCAGATTCAA
GCTGAGAACACCACAAGTAAATATCACCCATCATGCTTACCCTGACCGTCCCTGAAAACTACGGGTATGT
GCCAATTCTACAATTCCTTGCAGACAATGCCATTCTCCCCATGAAGTCTGATGCTAACTATCCTGCAGCT
CTGTCATTGCCGTCGCTCTGGGTGCCATCCCCGTCCTGAGCTTCGTCCATGGCGCCGTCGTGTCTCGTCT
CCGCAAGGAAGCTGATTGCCCCTACCCTCACTGCTATGCGACCGTAGAGCAGTGCAAGACCAACGTAAGC
CAACCTCACACAAACAGGATTCCTCGAGCTAACATACATTCCGAACCGTGCAGCCCAAGGCCGAGCAGTT
CAACTGCGCTCAGCGCGCTCATGCCAACTTCCTTGAGAACTCCAGCCAAACTATGCTCTTCCTCCTGGTA
GCTGGACTGAAGTACCCCCAGTTGGCGACTGGCCTCGGAAGCATCTGGGTCCTCGGTCGCTCACTGTTCC
TTTACGGATATGTGTACTCCGGCAAGCCGCGGGGTCGCGGTCGTTTGTACGGCAGCTTCTACTTGCTTGC
ACAGGGAGCTCTCTGGGGCTTGACGTCTTTTGGAGTTGCGAGGGAGTTGATTTCCTACTTCTAAGTTTGG
ACTGAATCCGTGGTGTGATTGAGGTGATTGGCGATGTTTGGCTATACCAGCTATATGTAATAATCTCTAC
TGTATACTACTATTCAACGCATTTTACTATGCGTGCTGCTAGGGTCGGCAATGACAATGGCAATCTGACT
GACGTGGTCTATTTCTCCATGTGCAGCAGGGAATACGAGCTCCAATGGACCTCGGGAGTGGCACAGTCAA
TGGCAAGGAAACT
